>Addgene plasmid #14396 | pAG426GPD-ccdB-Cerulean | depositor full sequence | sequence record 8059 | Author sequence
GACGAAAGGGCCTCGTGATACGCCTATTTTTATAGGTTAATGTCATGATAATAATGGTTTCTTAGTATGA
TCCAATATCAAAGGAAATGATAGCATTGAAGGATGAGACTAATCCAATTGAGGAGTGGCAGCATATAGAA
CAGCTAAAGGGTAGTGCTGAAGGAAGCATACGATACCCCGCATGGAATGGGATAATATCACAGGAGGTAC
TAGACTACCTTTCATCCTACATAAATAGACGCATATAAGTACGCATTTAAGCATAAACACGCACTATGCC
GTTCTTCTCATGTATATATATATACAGGCAACACGCAGATATAGGTGCGACGTGAACAGTGAGCTGTATG
TGCGCAGCTCGCGTTGCATTTTCGGAAGCGCTCGTTTTCGGAAACGCTTTGAAGTTCCTATTCCGAAGTT
CCTATTCTCTAGAAAGTATAGGAACTTCAGAGCGCTTTTGAAAACCAAAAGCGCTCTGAAGACGCACTTT
CAAAAAACCAAAAACGCACCGGACTGTAACGAGCTACTAAAATATTGCGAATACCGCTTCCACAAACATT
GCTCAAAAGTATCTCTTTGCTATATATCTCTGTGCTATATCCCTATATAACCTACCCATCCACCTTTCGC
TCCTTGAACTTGCATCTAAACTCGACCTCTACATTTTTTATGTTTATCTCTAGTATTACTCTTTAGACAA
AAAAATTGTAGTAAGAACTATTCATAGAGTGAATCGAAAACAATACGAAAATGTAAACATTTCCTATACG
TAGTATATAGAGACAAAATAGAAGAAACCGTTCATAATTTTCTGACCAATGAAGAATCATCAACGCTATC
ACTTTCTGTTCACAAAGTATGCGCAATCCACATCGGTATAGAATATAATCGGGGATGCCTTTATCTTGAA
AAAATGCACCCGCAGCTTCGCTAGTAATCAGTAAACGCGGGAAGTGGAGTCAGGCTTTTTTTATGGAAGA
GAAAATAGACACCAAAGTAGCCTTCTTCTAACCTTAACGGACCTACAGTGCAAAAAGTTATCAAGAGACT
GCATTATAGAGCGCACAAAGGAGAAAAAAAGTAATCTAAGATGCTTTGTTAGAAAAATAGCGCTCTCGGG
ATGCATTTTTGTAGAACAAAAAAGAAGTATAGATTCTTTGTTGGTAAAATAGCGCTCTCGCGTTGCATTT
CTGTTCTGTAAAAATGCAGCTCAGATTCTTTGTTTGAAAAATTAGCGCTCTCGCGTTGCATTTTTGTTTT
ACAAAAATGAAGCACAGATTCTTCGTTGGTAAAATAGCGCTTTCGCGTTGCATTTCTGTTCTGTAAAAAT
GCAGCTCAGATTCTTTGTTTGAAAAATTAGCGCTCTCGCGTTGCATTTTTGTTCTACAAAATGAAGCACA
GATGCTTCGTTCAGGTGGCACTTTTCGGGGAAATGTGCGCGGAACCCCTATTTGTTTATTTTTCTAAATA
CATTCAAATATGTATCCGCTCATGAGACAATAACCCTGATAAATGCTTCAATAATATTGAAAAAGGAAGA
GTATGAGTATTCAACATTTCCGTGTCGCCCTTATTCCCTTTTTTGCGGCATTTTGCCTTCCTGTTTTTGC
TCACCCAGAAACGCTGGTGAAAGTAAAAGATGCTGAAGATCAGTTGGGTGCACGAGTGGGTTACATCGAA
CTGGATCTCAACAGCGGTAAGATCCTTGAGAGTTTTCGCCCCGAAGAACGTTTTCCAATGATGAGCACTT
TTAAAGTTCTGCTATGTGGCGCGGTATTATCCCGTATTGACGCCGGGCAAGAGCAACTCGGTCGCCGCAT
ACACTATTCTCAGAATGACTTGGTTGAGTACTCACCAGTCACAGAAAAGCATCTTACGGATGGCATGACA
GTAAGAGAATTATGCAGTGCTGCCATAACCATGAGTGATAACACTGCGGCCAACTTACTTCTGACAACGA
TCGGAGGACCGAAGGAGCTAACCGCTTTTTTGCACAACATGGGGGATCATGTAACTCGCCTTGATCGTTG
GGAACCGGAGCTGAATGAAGCCATACCAAACGACGAGCGTGACACCACGATGCCTGTAGCAATGGCAACA
ACGTTGCGCAAACTATTAACTGGCGAACTACTTACTCTAGCTTCCCGGCAACAATTAATAGACTGGATGG
AGGCGGATAAAGTTGCAGGACCACTTCTGCGCTCGGCCCTTCCGGCTGGCTGGTTTATTGCTGATAAATC
TGGAGCCGGTGAGCGTGGGTCTCGCGGTATCATTGCAGCACTGGGGCCAGATGGTAAGCCCTCCCGTATC
GTAGTTATCTACACGACGGGGAGTCAGGCAACTATGGATGAACGAAATAGACAGATCGCTGAGATAGGTG
CCTCACTGATTAAGCATTGGTAACTGTCAGACCAAGTTTACTCATATATACTTTAGATTGATTTAAAACT
TCATTTTTAATTTAAAAGGATCTAGGTGAAGATCCTTTTTGATAATCTCATGACCAAAATCCCTTAACGT
GAGTTTTCGTTCCACTGAGCGTCAGACCCCGTAGAAAAGATCAAAGGATCTTCTTGAGATCCTTTTTTTC
TGCGCGTAATCTGCTGCTTGCAAACAAAAAAACCACCGCTACCAGCGGTGGTTTGTTTGCCGGATCAAGA
GCTACCAACTCTTTTTCCGAAGGTAACTGGCTTCAGCAGAGCGCAGATACCAAATACTGTCCTTCTAGTG
TAGCCGTAGTTAGGCCACCACTTCAAGAACTCTGTAGCACCGCCTACATACCTCGCTCTGCTAATCCTGT
TACCAGTGGCTGCTGCCAGTGGCGATAAGTCGTGTCTTACCGGGTTGGACTCAAGACGATAGTTACCGGA
TAAGGCGCAGCGGTCGGGCTGAACGGGGGGTTCGTGCACACAGCCCAGCTTGGAGCGAACGACCTACACC
GAACTGAGATACCTACAGCGTGAGCTATGAGAAAGCGCCACGCTTCCCGAAGGGAGAAAGGCGGACAGGT
ATCCGGTAAGCGGCAGGGTCGGAACAGGAGAGCGCACGAGGGAGCTTCCAGGGGGAAACGCCTGGTATCT
TTATAGTCCTGTCGGGTTTCGCCACCTCTGACTTGAGCGTCGATTTTTGTGATGCTCGTCAGGGGGGCGG
AGCCTATGGAAAAACGCCAGCAACGCGGCCTTTTTACGGTTCCTGGCCTTTTGCTGGCCTTTTGCTCACA
TGTTCTTTCCTGCGTTATCCCCTGATTCTGTGGATAACCGTATTACCGCCTTTGAGTGAGCTGATACCGC
TCGCCGCAGCCGAACGACCGAGCGCAGCGAGTCAGTGAGCGAGGAAGCGGAAGAGCGCCCAATACGCAAA
CCGCCTCTCCCCGCGCGTTGGCCGATTCATTAATGCAGCTGGCACGACAGGTTTCCCGACTGGAAAGCGG
GCAGTGAGCGCAACGCAATTAATGTGAGTTACCTCACTCATTAGGCACCCCAGGCTTTACACTTTATGCT
TCCGGCTCCTATGTTGTGTGGAATTGTGAGCGGATAACAATTTCACACAGGAAACAGCTATGACCATGAT
TACGCCAAGCGCGCAATTAACCCTCACTAAAGGGAACAAAAGCTGGAGCTCTTCGAGTTTATCATTATCA
ATACTCGCCATTTCAAAGAATACGTAAATAATTAATAGTAGTGATTTTCCTAACTTTATTTAGTCAAAAA
ATTAGCCTTTTAATTCTGCTGTAACCCGTACATGCCCAAAATAGGGGGCGGGTTACACAGAATATATAAC
ACCGAAGGTGCCTGGGTGAACAGGTTTATTCCTGGCATCCACTAAATATAATGGAGCCCGCTTTTTAAGC
TGGCATCCAGAAAAAAAAAGAATCCCAGCACCAAAATATTGTTTTCTTCACCAACCATCAGTTCATAGGT
CCATTCTCTTAGCGCAACTACAGAGAACAGGGGCACAAACAGGCAAAAAACGGGCACAACCTCAATGGAG
TGATGCAACCTGCCTGGAGTAAATGATGACACAAGGCAATTGACCCACGCATGTATCTATCTCATTTTCT
TACACCTTCTATTACCTTCTGCTCTCTCTGATTTGGAAAAAGCTGAAAAAAAAGGTTGAAACCAGTTCCC
TGAAATTATTCCCCTACTTGACTAATAAGTATATAAAGACGGTAGGTATTGATTGTAATTCTGTAAATCT
ATTTCTTAAACTTCTTAAATTCTACTTTTATAGTTAGTCTTTTTTTTAGTTTTAAAACACCAGAACTTAG
TTTCGACGGATTCTAGAACTAGTGGATCCCCCATCACAAGTTTGTACAAAAAAGCTGAACGAGAAACGTA
AAATGATATAAATATCAATATATTAAATTAGATTTTGCATAAAAAACAGACTACATAATACTGTAAAACA
CAACATATCCAGTCACTATGGCGGCCGCATTAGGCACCCCAGGCTTTACACTTTATGCTTCCGGCTCGTA
TAATGTGTGGATTTTGAGTTAGGATCCGTCGAGATTTTCAGGAGCTAAGGAAGCTAAAATGGAGAAAAAA
ATCACTGGATATACCACCGTTGATATATCCCAATGGCATCGTAAAGAACATTTTGAGGCATTTCAGTCAG
TTGCTCAATGTACCTATAACCAGACCGTTCAGCTGGATATTACGGCCTTTTTAAAGACCGTAAAGAAAAA
TAAGCACAAGTTTTATCCGGCCTTTATTCACATTCTTGCCCGCCTGATGAATGCTCATCCGGAATTCCGT
ATGGCAATGAAAGACGGTGAGCTGGTGATATGGGATAGTGTTCACCCTTGTTACACCGTTTTCCATGAGC
AAACTGAAACGTTTTCATCGCTCTGGAGTGAATACCACGACGATTTCCGGCAGTTTCTACACATATATTC
GCAAGATGTGGCGTGTTACGGTGAAAACCTGGCCTATTTCCCTAAAGGGTTTATTGAGAATATGTTTTTC
GTCTCAGCCAATCCCTGGGTGAGTTTCACCAGTTTTGATTTAAACGTGGCCAATATGGACAACTTCTTCG
CCCCCGTTTTCACCATGGGCAAATATTATACGCAAGGCGACAAGGTGCTGATGCCGCTGGCGATTCAGGT
TCATCATGCCGTCTGTGATGGCTTCCATGTCGGCAGAATGCTTAATGAATTACAACAGTACTGCGATGAG
TGGCAGGGCGGGGCGTAAACGCCGCGTGGATCCGGCTTACTAAAAGCCAGATAACAGTATGCGTATTTGC
GCGCTGATTTTTGCGGTATAAGAATATATACTGATATGTATACCCGAAGTATGTCAAAAAGAGGTATGCT
ATGAAGCAGCGTATTACAGTGACAGTTGACAGCGACAGCTATCAGTTGCTCAAGGCATATATGATGTCAA
TATCTCCGGTCTGGTAAGCACAACCATGCAGAATGAAGCCCGTCGTCTGCGTGCCGAACGCTGGAAAGCG
GAAAATCAGGAAGGGATGGCTGAGGTCGCCCGGTTTATTGAAATGAACGGCTCTTTTGCTGACGAGAACA
GGGGCTGGTGAAATGCAGTTTAAGGTTTACACCTATAAAAGAGAGAGCCGTTATCGTCTGTTTGTGGATG
TACAGAGTGATATTATTGACACGCCCGGGCGACGGATGGTGATCCCCCTGGCCAGTGCACGTCTGCTGTC
AGATAAAGTCTCCCGTGAACTTTACCCGGTGGTGCATATCGGGGATGAAAGCTGGCGCATGATGACCACC
GATATGGCCAGTGTGCCGGTCTCCGTTATCGGGGAAGAAGTGGCTGATCTCAGCCACCGCGAAAATGACA
TCAAAAACGCCATTAACCTGATGTTCTGGGGAATATAAATGTCAGGCTCCCTTATACACAGCCAGTCTGC
AGGTCGACCATAGTGACTGGATATGTTGTGTTTTACAGTATTATGTAGTCTGTTTTTTATGCAAAATCTA
ATTTAATATATTGATATTTATATCATTTTACGTTTCTCGTTCAGCTTTCTTGTACAAAGTGGTGATGGGC
TGCAGGAATTCGATATCAAGCTTAATGGTGAGCAAGGGCGAGGAGCTGTTCACCGGGGTGGTGCCCATCC
TGGTCGAGCTGGACGGCGACGTAAACGGCCACAAGTTCAGCGTGTCCGGCGAGGGCGAGGGCGATGCCAC
CTACGGCAAGCTGACCCTGAAGTTCATCTGCACCACCGGCAAGCTGCCCGTGCCCTGGCCCACCCTCGTG
ACCACCCTGACCTGGGGCGTGCAGTGCTTCGCCCGCTACCCCGACCACATGAAGCAGCACGACTTCTTCA
AGTCCGCCATGCCCGAAGGCTACGTCCAGGAGCGCACCATCTTCTTCAAGGACGACGGCAACTACAAGAC
CCGCGCCGAGGTGAAGTTCGAGGGCGACACCCTGGTGAACCGCATCGAGCTGAAGGGCATCGACTTCAAG
GAGGACGGCAACATCCTGGGGCACAAGCTGGAGTACAACTACATCAGCGACAACGTCTATATCACCGCCG
ACAAGCAGAAGAACGGCATCAAGGCCAACTTCAAGATCCGCCACAACATCGAGGACGGCAGCGTGCAGCT
CGCCGACCACTACCAGCAGAACACCCCCATCGGCGACGGCCCCGTGCTGCTGCCCGACAACCACTACCTG
AGCACCCAGTCCAAGCTGAGCAAAGACCCCAACGAGAAGCGCGATCACATGGTCCTGCTGGAGTTCGTGA
CCGCCGCCGGGATCACTCTCGGCATGGACGAGCTGTACAAGTAACTCGAGTCATGTAATTAGTTATGTCA
CGCTTACATTCACGCCCTCCCCCCACATCCGCTCTAACCGAAAAGGAAGGAGTTAGACAACCTGAAGTCT
AGGTCCCTATTTATTTTTTTATAGTTATGTTAGTATTAAGAACGTTATTTATATTTCAAATTTTTCTTTT
TTTTCTGTACAGACGCGTGTACGCATGTAACATTATACTGAAAACCTTGCTTGAGAAGGTTTTGGGACGC
TCGAAGGCTTTAATTTGCGGCCGGTACCCAATTCGCCCTATAGTGAGTCGTATTACGCGCGCTCACTGGC
CGTCGTTTTACAACGTCGTGACTGGGAAAACCCTGGCGTTACCCAACTTAATCGCCTTGCAGCACATCCC
CCTTTCGCCAGCTGGCGTAATAGCGAAGAGGCCCGCACCGATCGCCCTTCCCAACAGTTGCGCAGCCTGA
ATGGCGAATGGCGCG
[124 nt withheld, positions 7226-7349]
C
[91 nt withheld, positions 7351-7441]
A
[49 nt withheld, positions 7443-7491]
CCTTTGACGTTGGAGTCCACGTTCTTT
[37 nt withheld, positions 7519-7555]
ACCCTATCTCGGTCTATTCTTTTGATTTATAAGGGATTTTGCCGATTTCGGCCTATTGGTTAAAAAATGA
GCTGATTTAACAAAAATTTAACGCGAATTTTAACAAAATATTAACGTTTACAATTTCCTGATGCGGTATT
TTCTCCTTACGCATCTGTGCGGTATTTCACACCGCATAGGGTAATAACTGATATAATTAAATTGAAGCTC
TAATTTGTGAGTTTAGTATACATGCATTTACTTATAATACAGTTTTTTAGTTTTGCTGGCCGCATCTTCT
CAAATATGCTTCCCAGCCTGCTTTTCTGTAACGTTCACCCTCTACCTTAGCATCCCTTCCCTTTGCAAAT
AGTCCTCTTCCAACAATAATAATGTCAGATCCTGTAGAGACCACATCATCCACGGTTCTATACTGTTGAC
CCAATGCGTCTCCCTTGTCATCTAAACCCACACCGGGTGTCATAATCAACCAATCGTAACCTTCATCTCT
TCCACCCATGTCTCTTTGAGCAATAAAGCCGATAACAAAATCTTTGTCGCTCTTCGCAATGTCAACAGTA
CCCTTAGTATATTCTCCAGTAGATAGGGAGCCCTTGCATGACAATTCTGCTAACATCAAAAGGCCTCTAG
GTTCCTTTGTTACTTCTTCTGCCGCCTGCTTCAAACCGCTAACAATACCTGGGCCCACCACACCGTGTGC
ATTCGTAATGTCTGCCCATTCTGCTATTCTGTATACACCCGCAGAGTACTGCAATTTGACTGTATTACCA
ATGTCAGCAAATTTTCTGTCTTCGAAGAGTAAAAAATTGTACTTGGCGGATAATGCCTTTAGCGGCTTAA
CTGTGCCCTCCATGGAAAAATCAGTCAAGATATCCACATGTGTTTTTAGTAAACAAATTTTGGGACCTAA
TGCTTCAACTAACTCCAGTAATTCCTTGGTGGTACGAACATCCAATGAAGCACACAAGTTTGTTTGCTTT
TCGTGCATGATATTAAATAGCTTGGCAGCAACAGGACTAGGATGAGTAGCAGCACGTTCCTTATATGTAG
CTTTCGACATGATTTATCTTCGTTTCCTGCAGGTTTTTGTTCTGTGCAGTTGGGTTAAGAATACTGGGCA
ATTTCATGTTTCTTCAACACTACATATGCGTATATATACCAATCTAAGTCTGTGCTCCTTCCTTCGTTCT
TCCTTCTGTTCGGAGATTACCGAATCAAAAAAATTTCAAAGAAACCGAAATCAAAAAAAAGAATAAAAAA
AAAATGATGAATTGAATTGAAAAGCTGTGGTATGGTGCACTCTCAGTACAATCTGCTCTGATGCCGCATA
GTTAAGCCAGCCCCGACACCCGCCAACACCCGCTGACGCGCCCTGACGGGCTTGTCTGCTCCCGGCATCC
GCTTACAGACAAGCTGTGACCGTCTCCGGGAGCTGCATGTGTCAGAGGTTTTCACCGTCATCACCGAAAC
GCGCGA
Features (pLannotate 1.2.2; 29 found; start..end, strand, type, name):
     69..1411    +  rep_origin     2μ ori: yeast 2μ plasmid origin of replication
   1438..1542    +  promoter       AmpR promoter: bla
   1543..2403    +  CDS            AmpR: β-lactamase; bla; confers resistance to ampicillin, carbenicillin, and related antibiotics
   2574..3162    +  rep_origin     ori: high-copy-number ColE1/pMB1/pBR322/pUC origin of replication
   3345..3437    +  CDS            lacI (fragment): lac repressor; lacI; The lac repressor binds to the lac operator to inhibit transcription in E. coli. This inhibition can be relieved by adding lactose or isopropyl-β-D-thiogalactopyranoside (IPTG).
   3450..3471    +  protein_bind   CAP binding site: CAP binding activates transcription in the presence of cAMP. E. coli catabolite activator protein
   3486..3516    +  promoter       lac promoter: promoter for the E. coli lac operon
   3524..3540    +  protein_bind   lac operator: The lac repressor binds to the lac operator to inhibit transcription in E. coli. This inhibition can be relieved by adding lactose or isopropyl-β-D-thiogalactopyranoside (IPTG). lac repressor encoded by lacI
   3585..3603    +  promoter       T3 promoter: promoter for bacteriophage T3 RNA polymerase
   3632..4276    +  promoter       GAP promoter: S. cerevisiae TDH3; promoter for glyceraldehyde-3-phosphate dehydrogenase
   4282..4302    +  misc_feature   MCS (fragment): pBluescript multiple cloning site
   4306..4430    +  protein_bind   attR1: mutant version of attR; recombination site for the Gateway® LR reaction LR Clonase™
   4455..4485    +  promoter       lac UV5 promoter: E. coli lac promoter with an "up" mutation
   4509..4538    +  promoter       cat promoter (fragment): promoter of the E. coli cat gene encoding chloramphenicol acetyltransferase
   4539..5198    +  CDS            CmR: chloramphenicol acetyltransferase; cat; confers resistance to chloramphenicol
   5380..5538    +  CDS            ccdA (fragment): CCDA_ECO57 - Also known as H, letA. Experimental evidence at protein level: Swiss-Prot protein existence level 1. Antitoxin component of a type II toxin-antitoxin (TA) system which inhibits the post-segregational killing (PSK) of plasmid-free cells, also referred to as a plasmid addiction system. Binds to and blocks the activity of CcdB; will also remove bound CcdB protein from the CcdB-GyrA complex by forming a CcdA-CcdB complex, a process termed rejuvenation. Functions as a transcriptional corepressor for the ccdAB operon, repression also requires CcdB (By similarity). From Escherichia coli
   5543..5845    +  CDS            ccdB: CCDB_ECOLI - Also known as G, letB, letD. Experimental evidence at protein level: Swiss-Prot protein existence level 1. Toxic component of a type II toxin-antitoxin (TA) system, functioning in plasmid maintainence. Responsible for the post- segregational killing (PSK) of plasmid-free cells, also referred to as a plasmid addiction system. Half-life of over 2 hours. Cell killing by CcdB is accompanied by filamentation, defects in chromosome and plasmid segregation, defects in cell division, formation of anucleate cells, decreased DNA synthesis and plasmid loss. Interferes with the activity of DN
   5889..6013    -  protein_bind   attR2: mutant version of attR; recombination site for the Gateway® LR reaction LR Clonase™
   6017..6044    +  misc_feature   MCS (fragment): pBluescript multiple cloning site
   6045..6764    +  CDS            mCerulean: enhanced monomeric variant of CFP (Rizzo et al., 2004) mammalian codon-optimized
   6771..7018    +  terminator     CYC1 terminator: S. cerevisiae CYC1; transcription terminator for CYC1
   7037..7055    -  promoter       T7 promoter: promoter for bacteriophage T7 RNA polymerase
   7063..7218    +  CDS            lacZα (fragment): LacZα fragment of β-galactosidase; lacZ fragment
   7226..7681    +  rep_origin     f1 ori (sequence partly withheld): f1 bacteriophage origin of replication; arrow indicates direction of (+) strand synthesis
   7682..7733    -  misc_feature   bom (fragment): basis of mobility region from pBR322
   7812..8615    -  CDS            URA3: orotidine-5'-phosphate decarboxylase, required for uracil biosynthesis; S. cerevisiae URA3; yeast auxotrophic marker, counterselectable with 5-fluoroorotic acid (5-FOA)
   8616..8831    -  promoter       URA3 promoter: S. cerevisiae URA3
   8846..8895    -  misc_feature   bom (fragment): basis of mobility region from pBR322
   8997..1       -  CDS            rop (fragment) (across the origin): Rop protein, which maintains plasmids at low copy number; rop
