[The description below was written by a language model from this plasmid's Addgene catalogue record and pLannotate feature annotations shown in this document.]
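Description:
pAG426GPD-ccdB-Cerulean is an empty Gateway destination vector for protein expression in Saccharomyces cerevisiae, built on the pRS426 backbone and belonging to a suite of yeast Gateway vectors designed for high-throughput genetic analysis. It is an E. coli–yeast shuttle plasmid of about 9 kb. In yeast it replicates episomally from the 2μ origin, which typically gives high copy number, and is selected through the URA3 auxotrophic marker, which can also be counterselected with 5-FOA. In bacteria it uses a high-copy ColE1/pUC-type origin with ampicillin resistance, and it also carries an f1 origin and remnants of the pBluescript-derived lac/lacZα region with flanking T3 and T7 promoters.

The expression unit is driven by the strong constitutive GPD (TDH3/GAP) promoter and closed by the CYC1 terminator. Between them lies the Gateway cassette: attR1 and attR2 sites flanking a chloramphenicol resistance gene and the ccdB toxin gene. Because CcdB poisons DNA gyrase, the unrecombined vector must be maintained in a ccdB-tolerant strain, with chloramphenicol selecting for retention of the cassette. In an LR recombination reaction with an entry clone, the cassette is replaced by the gene of interest, and loss of ccdB allows recombinants to be recovered in ordinary E. coli strains.

Immediately downstream of attR2 is the coding sequence for the cyan fluorescent protein Cerulean (annotated as monomeric mCerulean), so an inserted open reading frame lacking a stop codon and kept in frame is expressed as a C-terminal Cerulean fusion. The vector suits constitutive, high-level expression of fluorescently tagged proteins in yeast, for example for localisation or multicolour imaging. The depositor notes that the full sequence is a reference only and may not match the plasmid exactly.
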