Addgene plasmid #14396: pAG426GPD-ccdB-Cerulean
Purpose: (Empty Backbone)
Depositing lab: Susan Lindquist. Depositing organization: Whitehead Institute for Biomedical Research. Publication: A suite of Gateway cloning vectors for high-throughput genetic analysis in Saccharomyces cerevisiae. Alberti S, Gitler AD, Lindquist S. Yeast. 2007 Oct . 24(10):913-9. 10.1002/yea.1502 PubMed 17583893.
Backbone
  Vector backbone: pRS426
  Vector type: Yeast Expression ; Gateway Destination
  Selectable markers: URA3
Growth in bacteria
  Bacterial resistance: Chloramphenicol and Ampicillin, 25 & 100 μg/mL
  Growth temperature: 37°C
  Growth strain: ccdB Survival
  Growth instructions: DB3.1, ccdB Survival
  Copy number: Unknown
Gene/Insert
  Gene/Insert name: None
  Tag / fusion protein: Cerulean (C terminal on backbone)
  Cloning method: Gateway Cloning
  Sequencing primers: 5′ GPDPro_F
Terms and licenses: Academic/Nonprofit Terms; Industry Terms: Not Available to Industry
Depositor comments: Type of plasmid: 2-micron. This plasmid contains the Gateway technology from Invitrogen; Invitrogen requires purchasing of Gateway Clonase for carrying out the Gateway recombinational cloning reaction http://www.invitrogen.com Please note that the full plasmid sequence is provided as a reference only, and may not match the exact sequence of the plasmid.
How to cite: pAG426GPD-ccdB-Cerulean was a gift from Susan Lindquist (Addgene plasmid # 14396 ; http://n2t.net/addgene:14396 ; RRID:Addgene_14396)
