>Addgene plasmid #14396 | pAG426GPD-ccdB-Cerulean | addgene partial sequence | sequence record 21070 | 14396 with pRS_marker
TTCATCATTTTTTTTTTATTCTTTTTTTTGATTTCGGTTTCCTTGAAATTTTTTTGATTCGGTAATCTCC
GAACAGAAGGAAGAACGAAGGAAGGAGCACAGACTTAGATTGGTATATATACGCATATGTAGTGTTGAAG
AAACATGAAATTGCCCAGTATTCTTAACCCAACTGCACAGAACAAAAACCTGCAGGAAACGAAGATAAAT
CATGTCGAAAGCTACATATAAGGAACGTGCTGCTACTCATCCTAGTCCTGTTGCTGCCAAGCTATTTAAT
ATCATGCACGAAAAGCAAACAAACTTGTGTGCTTCATTGGATGTTCGTACCACCAAGGAATTACTGGAGT
TAGTTGAAGCATTAGGTCCCAAAATTTGTTTACTAAAAACACATGTGGATATCTTGACTGATTTTTCCAT
GGAGGGCACAGTTAAGCCGCTAAAGGCATTATCCGCCAAGTACAATTTTTTACTCTTCGAAGACAGAAAA
TTTGCTGACATTGGTAATACAGTCAAATTGCAGTACTCTGCGGGTGTATACAGAATAGCAGAATGGGCAG
ACATTACGAATGCACACGGTGTGGTGGGCCCAGGTATTGTTAGCGGTTTGAAGCAGGCGGCAGAAGAAGT
AACAAAGGAACCTAGAGGCCTTTTGATGTTAGCAGAATTGTCATGCAAGGGCTCCCTAT
