>Addgene plasmid #14396 | pAG426GPD-ccdB-Cerulean | addgene partial sequence | sequence record 21071 | 14396 with GW5
AGCATAAAGTGTAAAGCCTGGGGGTGCCTAATGCGGCCGCCATAGTGACTGGATATGTTGTGTTTTACAG
TATTATGTAGTCTGTTTTTTATGCAAAATCTAATTTAATATATTGATATTTATATCATTTTACGTTTCTC
GTTCAGCTTTTTTGTACAAACTTGTGATGGGGGATCCACTAGTTCTAGAATCCGTCGAAACTAAGTTCTG
GTGTTTTAAAACTAAAAAAAAGACTAACTATAAAAGTAGAATTTAAGAAGTTTAAGAAATAGATTTACAG
AATTACAATCAATACCTACCGTCTTTATATACTTATTAGTCAAGTAGGGGAATAATTTCAGGGAACTGGT
TTCAACCTTTTTTTTCAGCTTTTTCCAAATCAGAGAGAGCAGAAGGTAATAGAAGGTGTAAGAAAATGAG
ATAGATACATGCGTGGGTCAATTGCCTTGTGTCATCATTTACTCCAGGCAGGTTGCATCACTCCATTGAG
GTTGTGCCCGTTTTTTGCCTGTTTGTGCCCCTGTTCTCTGTAGTTGCGCTAAGAGAATGGACCTATGAAC
TGATGGTTGGTGAAGAAAACAATATTTTGGTGCTGGGATTCTTTTTTTTTCTGGATGCCAGCTTAAAAAG
CGGGCTCCATTATATTTAGTGGATGCCAGGAATAAACTGTTCACCCAGACACCTACGATGTTATATATTC
TGTG
