>Addgene plasmid #14396 | pAG426GPD-ccdB-Cerulean | addgene partial sequence | sequence record 21072 | 14396 with GW3
TCGGGGAAGAAGTGGCTGATCTCAGCCACCGCGAAAATGACATCAAAAACGCCATTAACCTGATGTTCTG
GGGAATATAAATGTCAGGCTCCCTTATACACAGCCAGTCTGCAGGTCGACCATAGTGACTGGATATGTTG
TGTTTTACAGTATTATGTAGTCTGTTTTTTATGCAAAATCTAATTTAATATATTGATATTTATATCATTT
TACGTTTCTCGTTCAGCTTTCTTGTACAAAGTGGTGATGGGCTGCAGGAATTCGATATCAAGCTTAATGG
TGAGCAAGGGCGAGGAGCTGTTCACCGGGGTGGTGCCCATCCTGGTCGAGCTGGACGGCGACGTAAACGG
CCACAAGTTCAGCGTGTCCGGCGAGGGCGAGGGCGATGCCACCTACGGCAAGCTGACCCTGAAGTTCATC
TGCACCACCGGCAAGCTGCCCGTGCCCTGGCCCACCCTCGTGACCACCCTGACCTGGGGCGTGCAGTGCT
TCGCCCGCTACCCCGACCACATGAAGCAGCACGACTTCTTCAAGTCCGCCATGCCCGAAGGCTACGTCCA
GGAGCGCACCATCTTCTTCAAGGACGACGGCAACTACAAGACCCGCGCCGAGGTGAAGTTCGAGGGCGAC
ACCCTGGTGAACCGCATCGAGCTGAAAGGCATCGACTTCAAGGAGGACGGCAACATCCTGGGGCACA
